Addgene plasmid #13016: pcDNA3-TLR2-YFP
Depositing lab: Doug Golenbock.
Backbone
  Vector backbone: pcDNA3-YFP
  Backbone size w/o insert (bp): 6100
  Vector type: Mammalian Expression
  Selectable markers: Neomycin (select with G418)
Growth in bacteria
  Bacterial resistance: Ampicillin, 100 μg/mL
  Growth temperature: 37°C
  Growth strain: DH5alpha
  Copy number: High Copy
Gene/Insert
  Gene/Insert name: Toll-Like Receptor 2 (alt names: TLR2; TIL4; CD282)
  Species: H. sapiens (human)
  Insert size (bp): 2352
  GenBank ID: BC033756
  Entrez Gene: TLR2 (a.k.a. CD282, TIL4)
  Tag / fusion protein: YFP (C terminal on backbone)
  Cloning method: Restriction Enzyme; 5′ cloning site BamHI (not destroyed); 3′ cloning site XhoI (not destroyed)
  Sequencing primers: 5′ T7; 3′ GTCTTGTAGTTGCCGTCGTC
Terms and licenses: Academic/Nonprofit Terms; Industry Terms: Not Available to Industry
Depositor comments: The primer for sequencing out the 5' end of the GFP based constructs (GFP/EGFP, CFP, YFP) is 5'- GTCTTGTAGTTGCCGTCGTC -3'
How to cite: pcDNA3-TLR2-YFP was a gift from Doug Golenbock (Addgene plasmid # 13016 ; http://n2t.net/addgene:13016 ; RRID:Addgene_13016)
