[The description below was written by a language model from this plasmid's Addgene catalogue record and pLannotate feature annotations shown in this document.]
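Description:
pcDNA3-TLR2-YFP is a mammalian expression plasmid of about 8.45 kb, built on a pcDNA3 backbone that already carries a yellow fluorescent protein coding sequence. It is maintained in E. coli as a high-copy plasmid through a ColE1/pUC-type origin and selected with ampicillin via the β-lactamase gene. An f1 origin is also present and would allow single-stranded DNA production. For selection in mammalian cells, an SV40 early promoter drives the neomycin phosphotransferase gene, terminated by an SV40 polyadenylation signal, so that stable transfectants can be selected with G418.

The payload is the human Toll-like receptor 2 open reading frame (2,352 bp), cloned between BamHI and XhoI sites that are both retained. It sits upstream of, and is separated by only a few bases from, a YFP coding sequence that the annotation matches to the EYFP-Q69K variant, giving a C-terminally tagged TLR2-YFP fusion. Transcription is driven by the human cytomegalovirus immediate-early enhancer and promoter and terminated by the bovine growth hormone polyadenylation signal. T7 and SP6 promoters flank the cassette and can serve as sequencing primer sites or for in vitro transcription. Short matches annotated as an HIV-1 LTR fragment, a ble fragment, a lacI fragment and lac promoter/operator elements appear to be backbone remnants or incidental similarities rather than functional parts. The two sequence records supplied give essentially identical feature maps, differing by a single nucleotide in length.

The record does not state a specific purpose. The design suits transient or stable expression of fluorescently labelled TLR2, an innate immune receptor for bacterial lipoproteins, so that its expression and subcellular localisation can be followed in mammalian cells.
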