Features (pLannotate 1.2.2; 22 found; start..end, strand, type, name):
     28..80      -  misc_feature   bom (fragment): basis of mobility region from pBR322
    235..614     +  enhancer       CMV enhancer: human cytomegalovirus immediate early enhancer
    615..818     +  promoter       CMV promoter: human cytomegalovirus (CMV) immediate early promoter
    814..847     +  LTR            5' LTR (truncated) (fragment): truncated 5' long terminal repeat (LTR) from HIV-1
    863..881     +  promoter       T7 promoter: promoter for bacteriophage T7 RNA polymerase
    913..3264    +  CDS            TLR2: TLR2_HUMAN - Also known as TIL4. Experimental evidence at protein level: Swiss-Prot protein existence level 1. Cooperates with LY96 to mediate the innate immune response to bacterial lipoproteins and other microbial cell wall components. Cooperates with TLR1 or TLR6 to mediate the innate immune response to bacterial lipoproteins or lipopeptides (PubMed:21078852, PubMed:17889651). Acts via MYD88 and TRAF6, leading to NF-kappa-B activation, cytokine secretion and the inflammatory response. May also activate immune cells and promote apoptosis in response to the lipid moiety of lipoproteins (PubMe
   3271..3987    +  CDS            EYFP-Q69K: EYFP-Q69K is a basic (constitutively fluorescent) green/yellow fluorescent protein published in 1999, derived from Aequorea victoria. It has moderate acid sensitivity.
   4006..4024    -  promoter       SP6 promoter: promoter for bacteriophage SP6 RNA polymerase
   4050..4274    +  polyA_signal   bGH poly(A) signal: bovine growth hormone polyadenylation signal
   4278..4299    +  promoter       SV40 promoter (fragment): SV40 enhancer and early promoter
   4320..4748    +  rep_origin     f1 ori (sequence partly withheld): f1 bacteriophage origin of replication; arrow indicates direction of (+) strand synthesis
   4762..5091    +  promoter       SV40 promoter: SV40 enhancer and early promoter
   5158..5949    +  CDS            neo: KKA2_KLEPN - Also known as kan, nptII. Experimental evidence at protein level: Swiss-Prot protein existence level 1. Resistance to kanamycin, neomycin, paromomycin, ribostamycin, butirosin and gentamicin B. From Klebsiella pneumoniae.
   5973..6131    +  CDS            ble (fragment): BLE_KLEPN - Experimental evidence at protein level: Swiss-Prot protein existence level 1. Binding protein with a strong affinity to the bleomycin family of antibiotics. Binds to CL990; an antimitotic-antibiotic compound. From Klebsiella pneumoniae.
   6126..6247    +  polyA_signal   SV40 poly(A) signal: SV40 polyadenylation signal
   6320..6336    -  protein_bind   lac operator: The lac repressor binds to the lac operator to inhibit transcription in E. coli. This inhibition can be relieved by adding lactose or isopropyl-β-D-thiogalactopyranoside (IPTG). lac repressor encoded by lacI
   6344..6374    -  promoter       lac promoter: promoter for the E. coli lac operon
   6389..6410    -  protein_bind   CAP binding site: CAP binding activates transcription in the presence of cAMP. E. coli catabolite activator protein
   6423..6515    -  CDS            lacI (fragment): lac repressor; lacI; The lac repressor binds to the lac operator to inhibit transcription in E. coli. This inhibition can be relieved by adding lactose or isopropyl-β-D-thiogalactopyranoside (IPTG).
   6698..7286    -  rep_origin     ori: high-copy-number ColE1/pMB1/pBR322/pUC origin of replication
   7457..8317    -  CDS            AmpR: β-lactamase; bla; confers resistance to ampicillin, carbenicillin, and related antibiotics
   8318..8422    -  promoter       AmpR promoter: bla
>Addgene plasmid #13016 | pcDNA3-TLR2-YFP | addgene full sequence | sequence record 472886 | Addgene NGS Result
GACGGATCGGGAGATCTCCCGATCCCCTATGGTGCACTCTCAGTACAATCTGCTCTGATGCCGCATAGTT
AAGCCAGTATCTGCTCCCTGCTTGTGTGTTGGAGGTCGCTGAGTAGTGCGCGAGCAAAATTTAAGCTACA
ACAAGGCAAGGCTTGACCGACAATTGCATGAAGAATCTGCTTAGGGTTAGGCGTTTTGCGCTGCTTCGCG
ATGTACGGGCCAGATATACGCGTTGACATTGATTATTGACTAGTTATTAATAGTAATCAATTACGGGGTC
ATTAGTTCATAGCCCATATATGGAGTTCCGCGTTACATAACTTACGGTAAATGGCCCGCCTGGCTGACCG
CCCAACGACCCCCGCCCATTGACGTCAATAATGACGTATGTTCCCATAGTAACGCCAATAGGGACTTTCC
ATTGACGTCAATGGGTGGAGTATTTACGGTAAACTGCCCACTTGGCAGTACATCAAGTGTATCATATGCC
AAGTACGCCCCCTATTGACGTCAATGACGGTAAATGGCCCGCCTGGCATTATGCCCAGTACATGACCTTA
TGGGACTTTCCTACTTGGCAGTACATCTACGTATTAGTCATCGCTATTACCATGGTGATGCGGTTTTGGC
AGTACATCAATGGGCGTGGATAGCGGTTTGACTCACGGGGATTTCCAAGTCTCCACCCCATTGACGTCAA
TGGGAGTTTGTTTTGGCACCAAAATCAACGGGACTTTCCAAAATGTCGTAACAACTCCGCCCCATTGACG
CAAATGGGCGGTAGGCGTGTACGGTGGGAGGTCTATATAAGCAGAGCTCTCTGGCTAACTAGAGAACCCA
CTGCTTACTGGCTTATCGAAATTAATACGACTCACTATAGGGAGACCCAAGCTTGGTACCGAGCTCGGAT
CCATGCCACATACTTTGTGGATGGTGTGGGTCTTGGGGGTCATCATCAGCCTCTCCAAGGAAGAATCCTC
CAATCAGGCTTCTCTGTCTTGTGACCGCAATGGTATCTGCAAGGGCAGCTCAGGATCTTTAAACTCCATT
CCCTCAGGGCTCACAGAAGCTGTAAAAAGCCTTGACCTGTCCAACAACAGGATCACCTACATTAGCAACA
GTGACCTACAGAGGTGTGTGAACCTCCAGGCTCTGGTGCTGACATCCAATGGAATTAACACAATAGAGGA
AGATTCTTTTTCTTCCCTGGGCAGTCTTGAACATTTAGACTTATCCTATAATTACTTATCTAATTTATCG
TCTTCCTGGTTCAAGCCCCTTTCTTCTTTAACATTCTTAAACTTACTGGGAAATCCTTACAAAACCCTAG
GGGAAACATCTCTTTTTTCTCATCTCACAAAATTGCAAATCCTGAGAGTGGGAAATATGGACACCTTCAC
TAAGATTCAAAGAAAAGATTTTGCTGGACTTACCTTCCTTGAGGAACTTGAGATTGATGCTTCAGATCTA
CAGAGCTATGAGCCAAAAAGTTTGAAGTCAATTCAGAACGTAAGTCATCTGATCCTTCATATGAAGCAGC
ATATTTTACTGCTGGAGATTTTTGTAGATGTTACAAGTTCCGTGGAATGTTTGGAACTGCGAGATACTGA
TTTGGACACTTTCCATTTTTCAGAACTATCCACTGGTGAAACAAATTCATTGATTAAAAAGTTTACATTT
AGAAATGTGAAAATCACCGATGAAAGTTTGTTTCAGGTTATGAAACTTTTGAATCAGATTTCTGGATTGT
TAGAATTAGAGTTTGATGACTGTACCCTTAATGGAGTTGGTAATTTTAGAGCATCTGATAATGACAGAGT
TATAGATCCAGGTAAAGTGGAAACGTTAACAATCCGGAGGCTGCATATTCCAAGGTTTTACTTATTTTAT
GATCTGAGCACTTTATATTCACTTACAGAAAGAGTTAAAAGAATCACAGTAGAAAACAGTAAAGTTTTTC
TGGTTCCTTGTTTACTTTCACAACATTTAAAATCATTAGAATACTTGGATCTCAGTGAAAATTTGATGGT
TGAAGAATACTTGAAAAATTCAGCCTGTGAGGATGCCTGGCCCTCTCTACAAACTTTAATTTTAAGGCAA
AATCATTTGGCATCATTGGAAAAAACCGGAGAGACTTTGCTCACTCTGAAAAACTTGACTAACATTGATA
TCAGTAAGAATAGTTTTCATTCTATGCCTGAAACTTGTCAGTGGCCAGAAAAGATGAAATATTTGAACTT
ATCCAGCACACGAATACACAGTGTAACAGGCTGCATTCCCAAGACACTGGAAATTTTAGATGTTAGCAAC
AACAATCTCAATTTATTTTCTTTGAATTTGCCGCAACTCAAAGAACTTTATATTTCCAGAAATAAGTTGA
TGACTCTACCAGATGCCTCCCTCTTACCCATGTTACTAGTATTGAAAATCAGTAGGAATGCAATAACTAC
GTTTTCTAAGGAGCAACTTGACTCATTTCACACACTGAAGACTTTGGAAGCTGGTGGCAATAACTTCATT
TGCTCCTGTGAATTCCTCTCCTTCACTCAGGAGCAGCAAGCACTGGCCAAAGTCTTGATTGATTGGCCAG
CAAATTACCTGTGTGACTCTCCATCCCATGTGCGTGGCCAGCAGGTTCAGGATGTCCGCCTCTCGGTGTC
GGAATGTCACAGGACAGCACTGGTGTCTGGCATGTGCTGTGCTCTGTTCCTGCTGATCCTGCTCACGGGG
GTCCTGTGCCACCGTTTCCATGGCCTGTGGTATATGAAAATGATGTGGGCCTGGCTCCAGGCCAAAAGGA
AGCCCAGGAAAGCTCCCAGCAGGAACATCTGCTATGATGCATTTGTTTCTTACAGTGAGCGGGATGCCTA
CTGGGTGGAGAACCTTATGGTCCAGGAGCTGGAGAACTTCAATCCCCCCTTCAAGTTGTGTCTTCATAAG
CGGGACTTCATTCCTGGCAAGTGGATCATTGACAATATCATTGACTCCATTGAAAAGAGCCACAAAACTG
TCTTTGTGCTTTCTGAAAACTTTGTGAAGAGTGAGTGGTGCAAGTATGAACTGGACTTCTCCCATTTCCG
TCTTTTTGATGAGAACAATGATGCTGCCATTCTCATTCTTCTGGAGCCCATTGAGAAAAAAGCCATTCCC
CAGCGCTTCTGCAAGCTGCGGAAGATAATGAACACCAAGACCTACCTGGAGTGGCCCATGGACGAGGCTC
AGCGGGAAGGATTTTGGGTAAATCTGAGAGCTGCGATAAAGTCCCTCGAGATGGTGAGCAAGGGCGAGGA
GCTGTTCACCGGGGTGGTGCCCATCCTGGTCGAGCTGGACGGCGACGTAAACGGCCACAAGTTCAGCGTG
TCCGGCGAGGGCGAGGGCGATGCCACCTACGGCAAGCTGACCCTGAAGTTCATCTGCACCACCGGCAAGC
TGCCCGTGCCCTGGCCCACCCTCGTGACCACCTTCGGCTACGGCCTGAAGTGCTTCGCCCGCTACCCCGA
CCACATGAAGCAGCACGACTTCTTCAAGTCCGCCATGCCCGAAGGCTACGTCCAGGAGCGCACCATCTTC
TTCAAGGACGACGGCAACTACAAGACCCGCGCCGAGGTGAAGTTCGAGGGCGACACCCTGGTGAACCGCA
TCGAGCTGAAGGGCATCGACTTCAAGGAGGACGGCAACATCCTGGGGCACAAGCTGGAGTACAACTACAA
CAGCCACAACGTCTATATCATGGCCGACAAGCAGAAGAACGGCATCAAGGTGAACTTCAAGATCCGCCAC
AACATCGAGGACGGCAGCGTGCAGCTCGCCGACCACTACCAGCAGAACACCCCCATCGGCGACGGCCCCG
TGCTGCTGCCCGACAACCACTACCTGAGCTACCAGTCCGCCCTGAGCAAAGACCCCAACGAGAAGCGCGA
TCACATGGTCCTGCTGGAGTTCGTGACCGCCGCCGGGATCACTCTCGGCATGGACGAGCTGTACAAGTAA
TCTAGAGGGCCCTATTCTATAGTGTCACCTAAATGCTAGAGCTCGCTGATCAGCCTCGACTGTGCCTTCT
AGTTGCCAGCCATCTGTTGTTTGCCCCTCCCCCGTGCCTTCCTTGACCCTGGAAGGTGCCACTCCCACTG
TCCTTTCCTAATAAAATGAGGAAATTGCATCGCATTGTCTGAGTAGGTGTCATTCTATTCTGGGGGGTGG
GGTGGGGCAGGACAGCAAGGGGGAGGATTGGGAAGACAATAGCAGGCATGCTGGGGATGCGGTGGGCTCT
ATGGCTTCTGAGGCGGAAAGAACCAGCTGGGGCTCTAGGGGGTATCCCC
[124 nt withheld, positions 4320-4443]
C
[91 nt withheld, positions 4445-4535]
A
[49 nt withheld, positions 4537-4585]
CCTTTGACGTTGGAGTCCACGTTCTTT
[37 nt withheld, positions 4613-4649]
ACCCTATCTCGGTCTATTCTTTTGATTTATAAGGGATTTTGCCGATTTCGGCCTATTGGTTAAAAAATGA
GCTGATTTAACAAAAATTTAACGCGAATTAATTCTGTGGAATGTGTGTCAGTTAGGGTGTGGAAAGTCCC
CAGGCTCCCCAGCAGGCAGAAGTATGCAAAGCATGCATCTCAATTAGTCAGCAACCAGGTGTGGAAAGTC
CCCAGGCTCCCCAGCAGGCAGAAGTATGCAAAGCATGCATCTCAATTAGTCAGCAACCATAGTCCCGCCC
CTAACTCCGCCCATCCCGCCCCTAACTCCGCCCAGTTCCGCCCATTCTCCGCCCCATGGCTGACTAATTT
TTTTTATTTATGCAGAGGCCGAGGCCGCCTCTGCCTCTGAGCTATTCCAGAAGTAGTGAGGAGGCTTTTT
TGGAGGCCTAGGCTTTTGCAAAAAGCTCCCGGGAGCTTGTATATCCATTTTCGGATCTGATCAAGAGACA
GGATGAGGATCGTTTCGCATGATTGAACAAGATGGATTGCACGCAGGTTCTCCGGCCGCTTGGGTGGAGA
GGCTATTCGGCTATGACTGGGCACAACAGACAATCGGCTGCTCTGATGCCGCCGTGTTCCGGCTGTCAGC
GCAGGGGCGCCCGGTTCTTTTTGTCAAGACCGACCTGTCCGGTGCCCTGAATGAACTGCAGGACGAGGCA
GCGCGGCTATCGTGGCTGGCCACGACGGGCGTTCCTTGCGCAGCTGTGCTCGACGTTGTCACTGAAGCGG
GAAGGGACTGGCTGCTATTGGGCGAAGTGCCGGGGCAGGATCTCCTGTCATCTCACCTTGCTCCTGCCGA
GAAAGTATCCATCATGGCTGATGCAATGCGGCGGCTGCATACGCTTGATCCGGCTACCTGCCCATTCGAC
CACCAAGCGAAACATCGCATCGAGCGAGCACGTACTCGGATGGAAGCCGGTCTTGTCGATCAGGATGATC
TGGACGAAGAGCATCAGGGGCTCGCGCCAGCCGAACTGTTCGCCAGGCTCAAGGCGCGCATGCCCGACGG
CGAGGATCTCGTCGTGACCCATGGCGATGCCTGCTTGCCGAATATCATGGTGGAAAATGGCCGCTTTTCT
GGATTCATCGACTGTGGCCGGCTGGGTGTGGCGGACCGCTATCAGGACATAGCGTTGGCTACCCGTGATA
TTGCTGAAGAGCTTGGCGGCGAATGGGCTGACCGCTTCCTCGTGCTTTACGGTATCGCCGCTCCCGATTC
GCAGCGCATCGCCTTCTATCGCCTTCTTGACGAGTTCTTCTGAGCGGGACTCTGGGGTTCGAAATGACCG
ACCAAGCGACGCCCAACCTGCCATCACGAGATTTCGATTCCACCGCCGCCTTCTATGAAAGGTTGGGCTT
CGGAATCGTTTTCCGGGACGCCGGCTGGATGATCCTCCAGCGCGGGGATCTCATGCTGGAGTTCTTCGCC
CACCCCAACTTGTTTATTGCAGCTTATAATGGTTACAAATAAAGCAATAGCATCACAAATTTCACAAATA
AAGCATTTTTTTCACTGCATTCTAGTTGTGGTTTGTCCAAACTCATCAATGTATCTTATCATGTCTGTAT
ACCGTCGACCTCTAGCTAGAGCTTGGCGTAATCATGGTCATAGCTGTTTCCTGTGTGAAATTGTTATCCG
CTCACAATTCCACACAACATACGAGCCGGAAGCATAAAGTGTAAAGCCTGGGGTGCCTAATGAGTGAGCT
AACTCACATTAATTGCGTTGCGCTCACTGCCCGCTTTCCAGTCGGGAAACCTGTCGTGCCAGCTGCATTA
ATGAATCGGCCAACGCGCGGGGAGAGGCGGTTTGCGTATTGGGCGCTCTTCCGCTTCCTCGCTCACTGAC
TCGCTGCGCTCGGTCGTTCGGCTGCGGCGAGCGGTATCAGCTCACTCAAAGGCGGTAATACGGTTATCCA
CAGAATCAGGGGATAACGCAGGAAAGAACATGTGAGCAAAAGGCCAGCAAAAGGCCAGGAACCGTAAAAA
GGCCGCGTTGCTGGCGTTTTTCCATAGGCTCCGCCCCCCTGACGAGCATCACAAAAATCGACGCTCAAGT
CAGAGGTGGCGAAACCCGACAGGACTATAAAGATACCAGGCGTTTCCCCCTGGAAGCTCCCTCGTGCGCT
CTCCTGTTCCGACCCTGCCGCTTACCGGATACCTGTCCGCCTTTCTCCCTTCGGGAAGCGTGGCGCTTTC
TCATAGCTCACGCTGTAGGTATCTCAGTTCGGTGTAGGTCGTTCGCTCCAAGCTGGGCTGTGTGCACGAA
CCCCCCGTTCAGCCCGACCGCTGCGCCTTATCCGGTAACTATCGTCTTGAGTCCAACCCGGTAAGACACG
ACTTATCGCCACTGGCAGCAGCCACTGGTAACAGGATTAGCAGAGCGAGGTATGTAGGCGGTGCTACAGA
GTTCTTGAAGTGGTGGCCTAACTACGGCTACACTAGAAGAACAGTATTTGGTATCTGCGCTCTGCTGAAG
CCAGTTACCTTCGGAAAAAGAGTTGGTAGCTCTTGATCCGGCAAACAAACCACCGCTGGTAGCGGTGGTT
TTTTTGTTTGCAAGCAGCAGATTACGCGCAGAAAAAAAGGATCTCAAGAAGATCCTTTGATCTTTTCTAC
GGGGTCTGACGCTCAGTGGAACGAAAACTCACGTTAAGGGATTTTGGTCATGAGATTATCAAAAAGGATC
TTCACCTAGATCCTTTTAAATTAAAAATGAAGTTTTAAATCAATCTAAAGTATATATGAGTAAACTTGGT
CTGACAGTTACCAATGCTTAATCAGTGAGGCACCTATCTCAGCGATCTGTCTATTTCGTTCATCCATAGT
TGCCTGACTCCCCGTCGTGTAGATAACTACGATACGGGAGGGCTTACCATCTGGCCCCAGTGCTGCAATG
ATACCGCGAGACCCACGCTCACCGGCTCCAGATTTATCAGCAATAAACCAGCCAGCCGGAAGGGCCGAGC
GCAGAAGTGGTCCTGCAACTTTATCCGCCTCCATCCAGTCTATTAATTGTTGCCGGGAAGCTAGAGTAAG
TAGTTCGCCAGTTAATAGTTTGCGCAACGTTGTTGCCATTGCTACAGGCATCGTGGTGTCACGCTCGTCG
TTTGGTATGGCTTCATTCAGCTCCGGTTCCCAACGATCAAGGCGAGTTACATGATCCCCCATGTTGTGCA
AAAAAGCGGTTAGCTCCTTCGGTCCTCCGATCGTTGTCAGAAGTAAGTTGGCCGCAGTGTTATCACTCAT
GGTTATGGCAGCACTGCATAATTCTCTTACTGTCATGCCATCCGTAAGATGCTTTTCTGTGACTGGTGAG
TACTCAACCAAGTCATTCTGAGAATAGTGTATGCGGCGACCGAGTTGCTCTTGCCCGGCGTCAATACGGG
ATAATACCGCGCCACATAGCAGAACTTTAAAAGTGCTCATCATTGGAAAACGTTCTTCGGGGCGAAAACT
CTCAAGGATCTTACCGCTGTTGAGATCCAGTTCGATGTAACCCACTCGTGCACCCAACTGATCTTCAGCA
TCTTTTACTTTCACCAGCGTTTCTGGGTGAGCAAAAACAGGAAGGCAAAATGCCGCAAAAAAGGGAATAA
GGGCGACACGGAAATGTTGAATACTCATACTCTTCCTTTTTCAATATTATTGAAGCATTTATCAGGGTTA
TTGTCTCATGAGCGGATACATATTTGAATGTATTTAGAAAAATAAACAAATAGGGGTTCCGCGCACATTT
CCCCGAAAAGTGCCACCTGACGTC
