Features (pLannotate 1.2.2; 22 found; start..end, strand, type, name):
     36..80      -  misc_feature   bom (fragment): basis of mobility region from pBR322
    235..614     +  enhancer       CMV enhancer: human cytomegalovirus immediate early enhancer
    615..818     +  promoter       CMV promoter: human cytomegalovirus (CMV) immediate early promoter
    814..847     +  LTR            5' LTR (truncated) (fragment): truncated 5' long terminal repeat (LTR) from HIV-1
    863..881     +  promoter       T7 promoter: promoter for bacteriophage T7 RNA polymerase
    913..3264    +  CDS            TLR2: TLR2_HUMAN - Also known as TIL4. Experimental evidence at protein level: Swiss-Prot protein existence level 1. Cooperates with LY96 to mediate the innate immune response to bacterial lipoproteins and other microbial cell wall components. Cooperates with TLR1 or TLR6 to mediate the innate immune response to bacterial lipoproteins or lipopeptides (PubMed:21078852, PubMed:17889651). Acts via MYD88 and TRAF6, leading to NF-kappa-B activation, cytokine secretion and the inflammatory response. May also activate immune cells and promote apoptosis in response to the lipid moiety of lipoproteins (PubMe
   3271..3987    +  CDS            EYFP-Q69K: EYFP-Q69K is a basic (constitutively fluorescent) green/yellow fluorescent protein published in 1999, derived from Aequorea victoria. It has moderate acid sensitivity.
   4006..4024    -  promoter       SP6 promoter: promoter for bacteriophage SP6 RNA polymerase
   4050..4274    +  polyA_signal   bGH poly(A) signal: bovine growth hormone polyadenylation signal
   4278..4299    +  promoter       SV40 promoter (fragment): SV40 enhancer and early promoter
   4320..4748    +  rep_origin     f1 ori (sequence partly withheld): f1 bacteriophage origin of replication; arrow indicates direction of (+) strand synthesis
   4762..5092    +  promoter       SV40 promoter: SV40 enhancer and early promoter
   5159..5950    +  CDS            neo: KKA2_KLEPN - Also known as kan, nptII. Experimental evidence at protein level: Swiss-Prot protein existence level 1. Resistance to kanamycin, neomycin, paromomycin, ribostamycin, butirosin and gentamicin B. From Klebsiella pneumoniae.
   5974..6132    +  CDS            ble (fragment): BLE_KLEPN - Experimental evidence at protein level: Swiss-Prot protein existence level 1. Binding protein with a strong affinity to the bleomycin family of antibiotics. Binds to CL990; an antimitotic-antibiotic compound. From Klebsiella pneumoniae.
   6127..6248    +  polyA_signal   SV40 poly(A) signal: SV40 polyadenylation signal
   6321..6337    -  protein_bind   lac operator: The lac repressor binds to the lac operator to inhibit transcription in E. coli. This inhibition can be relieved by adding lactose or isopropyl-β-D-thiogalactopyranoside (IPTG). lac repressor encoded by lacI
   6345..6375    -  promoter       lac promoter: promoter for the E. coli lac operon
   6390..6411    -  protein_bind   CAP binding site: CAP binding activates transcription in the presence of cAMP. E. coli catabolite activator protein
   6424..6516    -  CDS            lacI (fragment): lac repressor; lacI; The lac repressor binds to the lac operator to inhibit transcription in E. coli. This inhibition can be relieved by adding lactose or isopropyl-β-D-thiogalactopyranoside (IPTG).
   6699..7287    -  rep_origin     ori: high-copy-number ColE1/pMB1/pBR322/pUC origin of replication
   7458..8318    -  CDS            AmpR: β-lactamase; bla; confers resistance to ampicillin, carbenicillin, and related antibiotics
   8319..8423    -  promoter       AmpR promoter: bla
>Addgene plasmid #13016 | pcDNA3-TLR2-YFP | analyzer sequence | sequence record 7416
GACGGATCGGGAGATCTCCCGATCCCCTATGGTCGACTCTCAGTACAATCTGCTCTGATGCCGCATAGTT
AAGCCAGTATCTGCTCCCTGCTTGTGTGTTGGAGGTCGCTGAGTAGTGCGCGAGCAAAATTTAAGCTACA
ACAAGGCAAGGCTTGACCGACAATTGCATGAAGAATCTGCTTAGGGTTAGGCGTTTTGCGCTGCTTCGCG
ATGTACGGGCCAGATATACGCGTTGACATTGATTATTGACTAGTTATTAATAGTAATCAATTACGGGGTC
ATTAGTTCATAGCCCATATATGGAGTTCCGCGTTACATAACTTACGGTAAATGGCCCGCCTGGCTGACCG
CCCAACGACCCCCGCCCATTGACGTCAATAATGACGTATGTTCCCATAGTAACGCCAATAGGGACTTTCC
ATTGACGTCAATGGGTGGACTATTTACGGTAAACTGCCCACTTGGCAGTACATCAAGTGTATCATATGCC
AAGTACGCCCCCTATTGACGTCAATGACGGTAAATGGCCCGCCTGGCATTATGCCCAGTACATGACCTTA
TGGGACTTTCCTACTTGGCAGTACATCTACGTATTAGTCATCGCTATTACCATGGTGATGCGGTTTTGGC
AGTACATCAATGGGCGTGGATAGCGGTTTGACTCACGGGGATTTCCAAGTCTCCACCCCATTGACGTCAA
TGGGAGTTTGTTTTGGCACCAAAATCAACGGGACTTTCCAAAATGTCGTAACAACTCCGCCCCATTGACG
CAAATGGGCGGTAGGCGTGTACGGTGGGAGGTCTATATAAGCAGAGCTCTCTGGCTAACTAGAGAACCCA
CTGCTTACTGGCTTATCGAAATTAATACGACTCACTATAGGGAGACCCAAGCTTGGTACCGAGCTCGGAT
CCATGCCACATACTTTGTGGATGGTGTGGGTCTTGGGGGTCATCATCAGCCTCTCCAAGGAAGAATCCTC
CAATCAGGCTTCTCTGTCTTGTGACCGCAATGGTATCTGCAAGGGCAGCTCAGGATCTTTAAACTCCATT
CCCTCAGGGCTCACAGAAGCTGTAAAAAGCCTTGACCTGTCCAACAACAGGATCACCTACATTAGCAACA
GTGACCTACAGAGGTGTGTGAACCTCCAGGCTCTGGTGCTGACATCCAATGGAATTAACACAATAGAGGA
AGATTCTTTTTCTTCCCTGGGCAGTCTTGAACATTTAGACTTATCCTATAATTACTTATCTAATTTATCG
TCTTCCTGGTTCAAGCCCCTTTCTTCTTTAACATTCTTAAACTTACTGGGAAATCCTTACAAAACCCTAG
GGGAAACATCTCTTTTTTCTCATCTCACAAAATTGCAAATCCTGAGAGTGGGAAATATGGACACCTTCAC
TAAGATTCAAAGAAAAGATTTTGCTGGACTTACCTTCCTTGAGGAACTTGAGATTGATGCTTCAGATCTA
CAGAGCTATGAGCCAAAAAGTTTGAAGTCAATTCAGAACGTAAGTCATCTGATCCTTCATATGAAGCAGC
ATATTTTACTGCTGGAGATTTTTGTAGATGTTACAAGTTCCGTGGAATGTTTGGAACTGCGAGATACTGA
TTTGGACACTTTCCATTTTTCAGAACTATCCACTGGTGAAACAAATTCATTGATTAAAAAGTTTACATTT
AGAAATGTGAAAATCACCGATGAAAGTTTGTTTCAGGTTATGAAACTTTTGAATCAGATTTCTGGATTGT
TAGAATTAGAGTTTGATGACTGTACCCTTAATGGAGTTGGTAATTTTAGAGCATCTGATAATGACAGAGT
TATAGATCCAGGTAAAGTGGAAACGTTAACAATCCGGAGGCTGCATATTCCAAGGTTTTACTTATTTTAT
GATCTGAGCACTTTATATTCACTTACAGAAAGAGTTAAAAGAATCACAGTAGAAAACAGTAAAGTTTTTC
TGGTTCCTTGTTTACTTTCACAACATTTAAAATCATTAGAATACTTGGATCTCAGTGAAAATTTGATGGT
TGAAGAATACTTGAAAAATTCAGCCTGTGAGGATGCCTGGCCCTCTCTACAAACTTTAATTTTAAGGCAA
AATCATTTGGCATCATTGGAAAAAACCGGAGAGACTTTGCTCACTCTGAAAAACTTGACTAACATTGATA
TCAGTAAGAATAGTTTTCATTCTATGCCTGAAACTTGTCAGTGGCCAGAAAAGATGAAATATTTGAACTT
ATCCAGCACACGAATACACAGTGTAACAGGCTGCATTCCCAAGACACTGGAAATTTTAGATGTTAGCAAC
AACAATCTCAATTTATTTTCTTTGAATTTGCCGCAACTCAAAGAACTTTATATTTCCAGAAATAAGTTGA
TGACTCTACCAGATGCCTCCCTCTTACCCATGTTACTAGTATTGAAAATCAGTAGGAATGCAATAACTAC
GTTTTCTAAGGAGCAACTTGACTCATTTCACACACTGAAGACTTTGGAAGCTGGTGGCAATAACTTCATT
TGCTCCTGTGAATTCCTCTCCTTCACTCAGGAGCAGCAAGCACTGGCCAAAGTCTTGATTGATTGGCCAG
CAAATTACCTGTGTGACTCTCCATCCCATGTGCGTGGCCAGCAGGTTCAGGATGTCCGCCTCTCGGTGTC
GGAATGTCACAGGACAGCACTGGTGTCTGGCATGTGCTGTGCTCTGTTCCTGCTGATCCTGCTCACGGGG
GTCCTGTGCCACCGTTTCCATGGCCTGTGGTATATGAAAATGATGTGGGCCTGGCTCCAGGCCAAAAGGA
AGCCCAGGAAAGCTCCCAGCAGGAACATCTGCTATGATGCATTTGTTTCTTACAGTGAGCGGGATGCCTA
CTGGGTGGAGAACCTTATGGTCCAGGAGCTGGAGAACTTCAATCCCCCCTTCAAGTTGTGTCTTCATAAG
CGGGACTTCATTCCTGGCAAGTGGATCATTGACAATATCATTGACTCCATTGAAAAGAGCCACAAAACTG
TCTTTGTGCTTTCTGAAAACTTTGTGAAGAGTGAGTGGTGCAAGTATGAACTGGACTTCTCCCATTTCCG
TCTTTTTGATGAGAACAATGATGCTGCCATTCTCATTCTTCTGGAGCCCATTGAGAAAAAAGCCATTCCC
CAGCGCTTCTGCAAGCTGCGGAAGATAATGAACACCAAGACCTACCTGGAGTGGCCCATGGACGAGGCTC
AGCGGGAAGGATTTTGGGTAAATCTGAGAGCTGCGATAAAGTCCCTCGAGATGGTGAGCAAGGGCGAGGA
GCTGTTCACCGGGGTGGTGCCCATCCTGGTCGAGCTGGACGGCGACGTAAACGGCCACAAGTTCAGCGTG
TCCGGCGAGGGCGAGGGCGATGCCACCTACGGCAAGCTGACCCTGAAGTTCATCTGCACCACCGGCAAGC
TGCCCGTGCCCTGGCCCACCCTCGTGACCACCTTCGGCTACGGCCTGAAGTGCTTCGCCCGCTACCCCGA
CCACATGAAGCAGCACGACTTCTTCAAGTCCGCCATGCCCGAAGGCTACGTCCAGGAGCGCACCATCTTC
TTCAAGGACGACGGCAACTACAAGACCCGCGCCGAGGTGAAGTTCGAGGGCGACACCCTGGTGAACCGCA
TCGAGCTGAAGGGCATCGACTTCAAGGAGGACGGCAACATCCTGGGGCACAAGCTGGAGTACAACTACAA
CAGCCACAACGTCTATATCATGGCCGACAAGCAGAAGAACGGCATCAAGGTGAACTTCAAGATCCGCCAC
AACATCGAGGACGGCAGCGTGCAGCTCGCCGACCACTACCAGCAGAACACCCCCATCGGCGACGGCCCCG
TGCTGCTGCCCGACAACCACTACCTGAGCTACCAGTCCGCCCTGAGCAAAGACCCCAACGAGAAGCGCGA
TCACATGGTCCTGCTGGAGTTCGTGACCGCCGCCGGGATCACTCTCGGCATGGACGAGCTGTACAAGTAA
TCTAGAGGGCCCTATTCTATAGTGTCACCTAAATGCTAGAGCTCGCTGATCAGCCTCGACTGTGCCTTCT
AGTTGCCAGCCATCTGTTGTTTGCCCCTCCCCCGTGCCTTCCTTGACCCTGGAAGGTGCCACTCCCACTG
TCCTTTCCTAATAAAATGAGGAAATTGCATCGCATTGTCTGAGTAGGTGTCATTCTATTCTGGGGGGTGG
GGTGGGGCAGGACAGCAAGGGGGAGGATTGGGAAGACAATAGCAGGCATGCTGGGGATGCGGTGGGCTCT
ATGGCTTCTGAGGCGGAAAGAACCAGCTGGGGCTCTAGGGGGTATCCCC
[124 nt withheld, positions 4320-4443]
C
[32 nt withheld, positions 4445-4476]
CA
[57 nt withheld, positions 4479-4535]
A
[49 nt withheld, positions 4537-4585]
CCTTTGACGTTGGAGTCCACGTTCTTT
[37 nt withheld, positions 4613-4649]
ACCCTATCTCGGTCTATTCTTTTGATTTATAAGGGATTTTGGGGATTTCGGCCTATTGGTTAAAAAATGA
GCTGATTTAACAAAAATTTAACGCGAATTAATTCTGTGGAATGTGTGTCAGTTAGGGTGTGGAAAGTCCC
CAGGCTCCCCAGGCAGGCAGAAGTATGCAAAGCATGCATCTCAATTAGTCAGCAACCAGGTGTGGAAAGT
CCCCAGGCTCCCCAGCAGGCAGAAGTATGCAAAGCATGCATCTCAATTAGTCAGCAACCATAGTCCCGCC
CCTAACTCCGCCCATCCCGCCCCTAACTCCGCCCAGTTCCGCCCATTCTCCGCCCCATGGCTGACTAATT
TTTTTTATTTATGCAGAGGCCGAGGCCGCCTCTGCCTCTGAGCTATTCCAGAAGTAGTGAGGAGGCTTTT
TTGGAGGCCTAGGCTTTTGCAAAAAGCTCCCGGGAGCTTGTATATCCATTTTCGGATCTGATCAAGAGAC
AGGATGAGGATCGTTTCGCATGATTGAACAAGATGGATTGCACGCAGGTTCTCCGGCCGCTTGGGTGGAG
AGGCTATTCGGCTATGACTGGGCACAACAGACAATCGGCTGCTCTGATGCCGCCGTGTTCCGGCTGTCAG
CGCAGGGGCGCCCGGTTCTTTTTGTCAAGACCGACCTGTCCGGTGCCCTGAATGAACTGCAGGACGAGGC
AGCGCGGCTATCGTGGCTGGCCACGACGGGCGTTCCTTGCGCAGCTGTGCTCGACGTTGTCACTGAAGCG
GGAAGGGACTGGCTGCTATTGGGCGAAGTGCCGGGGCAGGATCTCCTGTCATCTCACCTTGCTCCTGCCG
AGAAAGTATCCATCATGGCTGATGCAATGCGGCGGCTGCATACGCTTGATCCGGCTACCTGCCCATTCGA
CCACCAAGCGAAACATCGCATCGAGCGAGCACGTACTCGGATGGAAGCCGGTCTTGTCGATCAGGATGAT
CTGGACGAAGAGCATCAGGGGCTCGCGCCAGCCGAACTGTTCGCCAGGCTCAAGGCGCGCATGCCCGACG
GCGAGGATCTCGTCGTGACCCATGGCGATGCCTGCTTGCCGAATATCATGGTGGAAAATGGCCGCTTTTC
TGGATTCATCGACTGTGGCCGGCTGGGTGTGGCGGACCGCTATCAGGACATAGCGTTGGCTACCCGTGAT
ATTGCTGAAGAGCTTGGCGGCGAATGGGCTGACCGCTTCCTCGTGCTTTACGGTATCGCCGCTCCCGATT
CGCAGCGCATCGCCTTCTATCGCCTTCTTGACGAGTTCTTCTGAGCGGGACTCTGGGGTTCGAAATGACC
GACCAAGCGACGCCCAACCTGCCATCACGAGATTTCGATTCCACCGCCGCCTTCTATGAAAGGTTGGGCT
TCGGAATCGTTTTCCGGGACGCCGGCTGGATGATCCTCCAGCGCGGGGATCTCATGCTGGAGTTCTTCGC
CCACCCCAACTTGTTTATTGCAGCTTATAATGGTTACAAATAAAGCAATAGCATCACAAATTTCACAAAT
AAAGCATTTTTTTCACTGCATTCTAGTTGTGGTTTGTCCAAACTCATCAATGTATCTTATCATGTCTGTA
TACCGTCGACCTCTAGCTAGAGCTTGGCGTAATCATGGTCATAGCTGTTTCCTGTGTGAAATTGTTATCC
GCTCACAATTCCACACAACATACGAGCCGGAAGCATAAAGTGTAAAGCCTGGGGTGCCTAATGAGTGAGC
TAACTCACATTAATTGCGTTGCGCTCACTGCCCGCTTTCCAGTCGGGAAACCTGTCGTGCCAGCTGCATT
AATGAATCGGCCAACGCGCGGGGAGAGGCGGTTTGCGTATTGGGCGCTCTTCCGCTTCCTCGCTCACTGA
CTCGCTGCGCTCGGTCGTTCGGCTGCGGCGAGCGGTATCAGCTCACTCAAAGGCGGTAATACGGTTATCC
ACAGAATCAGGGGATAACGCAGGAAAGAACATGTGAGCAAAAGGCCAGCAAAAGGCCAGGAACCGTAAAA
AGGCCGCGTTGCTGGCGTTTTTCCATAGGCTCCGCCCCCCTGACGAGCATCACAAAAATCGACGCTCAAG
TCAGAGGTGGCGAAACCCGACAGGACTATAAAGATACCAGGCGTTTCCCCCTGGAAGCTCCCTCGTGCGC
TCTCCTGTTCCGACCCTGCCGCTTACCGGATACCTGTCCGCCTTTCTCCCTTCGGGAAGCGTGGCGCTTT
CTCAATGCTCACGCTGTAGGTATCTCAGTTCGGTGTAGGTCGTTCGCTCCAAGCTGGGCTGTGTGCACGA
ACCCCCCGTTCAGCCCGACCGCTGCGCCTTATCCGGTAACTATCGTCTTGAGTCCAACCCGGTAAGACAC
GACTTATCGCCACTGGCAGCAGCCACTGGTAACAGGATTAGCAGAGCGAGGTATGTAGGCGGTGCTACAG
AGTTCTTGAAGTGGTGGCCTAACTACGGCTACACTAGAAGGACAGTATTTGGTATCTGCGCTCTGCTGAA
GCCAGTTACCTTCGGAAAAAGAGTTGGTAGCTCTTGATCCGGCAAACAAACCACCGCTGGTAGCGGTGGT
TTTTTTGTTTGCAAGCAGCAGATTACGCGCAGAAAAAAAGGATCTCAAGAAGATCCTTTGATCTTTTCTA
CGGGGTCTGACGCTCAGTGGAACGAAAACTCACGTTAAGGGATTTTGGTCATGAGATTATCAAAAAGGAT
CTTCACCTAGATCCTTTTAAATTAAAAATGAAGTTTTAAATCAATCTAAAGTATATATGAGTAAACTTGG
TCTGACAGTTACCAATGCTTAATCAGTGAGGCACCTATCTCAGCGATCTGTCTATTTCGTTCATCCATAG
TTGCCTGACTCCCCGTCGTGTAGATAACTACGATACGGGAGGGCTTACCATCTGGCCCCAGTGCTGCAAT
GATACCGCGAGACCCACGCTCACCGGCTCCAGATTTATCAGCAATAAACCAGCCAGCCGGAAGGGCCGAG
CGCAGAAGTGGTCCTGCAACTTTATCCGCCTCCATCCAGTCTATTAATTGTTGCCGGGAAGCTAGAGTAA
GTAGTTCGCCAGTTAATAGTTTGCGCAACGTTGTTGCCATTGCTACAGGCATCGTGGTGTCACGCTCGTC
GTTTGGTATGGCTTCATTCAGCTCCGGTTCCCAACGATCAAGGCGAGTTACATGATCCCCCATGTTGTGC
AAAAAAGCGGTTAGCTCCTTCGGTCCTCCGATCGTTGTCAGAAGTAAGTTGGCCGCAGTGTTATCACTCA
TGGTTATGGCAGCACTGCATAATTCTCTTACTGTCATGCCATCCGTAAGATGCTTTTCTGTGACTGGTGA
GTACTCAACCAAGTCATTCTGAGAATAGTGTATGCGGCGACCGAGTTGCTCTTGCCCGGCGTCAATACGG
GATAATACCGCGCCACATAGCAGAACTTTAAAAGTGCTCATCATTGGAAAACGTTCTTCGGGGCGAAAAC
TCTCAAGGATCTTACCGCTGTTGAGATCCAGTTCGATGTAACCCACTCGTGCACCCAACTGATCTTCAGC
ATCTTTTACTTTCACCAGCGTTTCTGGGTGAGCAAAAACAGGAAGGCAAAATGCCGCAAAAAAGGGAATA
AGGGCGACACGGAAATGTTGAATACTCATACTCTTCCTTTTTCAATATTATTGAAGCATTTATCAGGGTT
ATTGTCTCATGAGCGGATACATATTTGAATGTATTTAGAAAAATAAACAAATAGGGGTTCCGCGCACATT
TCCCCGAAAAGTGCCACCTGACGTC
