>Addgene plasmid #13016 | pcDNA3-TLR2-YFP | addgene partial sequence | sequence record 90004 | EGFP-N 5'-CGTCGCCGTCCAGCTCGACCAG-3'
TCGCCCTTGCTCACCATCTCGAGGGACTTTATCGCAGCTCTCAGATTTACCCAAAATCCTTCCCGCTGAG
CCTCGTCCATGGGCCACTCCAGGTAGGTCTTGGTGTTCATTATCTTCCGCAGCTTGCAGAAGCGCTGGGG
AATGGCTTTTTTCTCAATGGGCTCCAGAAGAATGAGAATGGCAGCATCATTGTTCTCATCAAAAAGACGG
AAATGGGAGAAGTCCAGTTCATACTTGCACCACTCACTCTTCACAAAGTTTTCAGAAAGCACAAAGACAG
TTTTGTGGCTCTTTTCAATGGAGTCAATGATATTGTCAATGATCCACTTGCCAGGAATGAAGTCCCGCTT
ATGAAGACACAACTTGAAGGGGGGATTGAAGTTCTCCAGCTCCTGGACCATAAGGTTCTCCACCCAGTAG
GCATCCCGCTCACTGTAAGAAACAAATGCATCATAGCAGATGTTCCTGCTGGGAGCTTTCCTGGGCTTCC
TTTTGGCCTGGAGCCAGGCCCACATCATTTTCATATACCACAGGCCATGGAAACGGTGGCACAGGACCCC
CGTGAGCAGGATCAGCAGGAACAGAGCACAGCACATGCCAGACACCAGTGCTGTCCTGTGACATTCCGAC
ACCGAGAGGCGGACATCCTGAACCTGCTGGCCACGCACATGGGATGGAGAGTCACACAGGTAATTTGCTG
GCCAATCAATCAAGACTTTGGCCAGTGCTTGCTGCTCCTGAGTGAAGGAGAGGAATTCACAGGAGCAAAT
GAAGTTATTGCCACCAGCTTCCAAAGTCTTCAGTGTGTGAAATGAGTCAAGTTGCTCCTTAGAAAACGTA
GTTATTGCATTCCTACTGATTTTCAATACTAGTAACATGGGTAAGA
