>Addgene plasmid #13016 | pcDNA3-TLR2-YFP | addgene partial sequence | sequence record 90006 | CMV-F  5'-CGCAAATGGGCGGTAGGCGTG-3'
AGCAGAGCTCTCTGGCTAACTAGAGAACCCACTGCTTACTGGCTTATCGAAATTAATACGACTCACTATA
GGGAGACCCAAGCTTGGTACCGAGCTCGGATCCATGCCACATACTTTGTGGATGGTGTGGGTCTTGGGGG
TCATCATCAGCCTCTCCAAGGAAGAATCCTCCAATCAGGCTTCTCTGTCTTGTGACCGCAATGGTATCTG
CAAGGGCAGCTCAGGATCTTTAAACTCCATTCCCTCAGGGCTCACAGAAGCTGTAAAAAGCCTTGACCTG
TCCAACAACAGGATCACCTACATTAGCAACAGTGACCTACAGAGGTGTGTGAACCTCCAGGCTCTGGTGC
TGACATCCAATGGAATTAACACAATAGAGGAAGATTCTTTTTCTTCCCTGGGCAGTCTTGAACATTTAGA
CTTATCCTATAATTACTTATCTAATTTATCGTCTTCCTGGTTCAAGCCCCTTTCTTCTTTAACATTCTTA
AACTTACTGGGAAATCCTTACAAAACCCTAGGGGAAACATCTCTTTTTTCTCATCTCACAAAATTGCAAA
TCCTGAGAGTGGGAAATATGGACACCTTCACTAAGATTCAAAGAAAAGATTTTGCTGGACTTACCTTCCT
TGAGGAACTTGAGATTGATGCTTCAGATCTACAGAGCTATGAGCCAAAAAGTTTGAAGTCAATTCAGAAC
GTAAGTCATCTGATCCTTCATATGAAGCAGCATATTTTACTGCTGGAGATTTTTGTAGATGTTACAAGTT
CCGTGGAATGTTTGGAACTGCGAGATACTGATTTGGACACTTTCCATTTTTCAGAACTATCCACTGGTGA
AACAAATTCATTGATTAAAAAGTTTACATTTAGAAATGTGAAAATCACCGATGAAAGTTTGTTTCAGGTT
ATGAAACTTTTGAATCAGATTTCTGGATTGTTAGAATTAGAGTTTGATGACTGTACCCTTAATGGAGTTG
GTAATTTTAGAGCATCTGATAATGACAGA
