>Addgene plasmid #13016 | pcDNA3-TLR2-YFP | addgene partial sequence | sequence record 90008 | BGH-rev 5'-TAGAAGGCACAGTCGAGG-3'
TATAGAATAGGGCCCTCTAGATTACTTGTACAGCTCGTCCATGCCGAGAGTGATCCCGGCGGCGGTCACG
AACTCCAGCAGGACCATGTGATCGCGCTTCTCGTTGGGGTCTTTGCTCAGGGCGGACTGGTAGCTCAGGT
AGTGGTTGTCGGGCAGCAGCACGGGGCCGTCGCCGATGGGGGTGTTCTGCTGGTAGTGGTCGGCGAGCTG
CACGCTGCCGTCCTCGATGTTGTGGCGGATCTTGAAGTTCACCTTGATGCCGTTCTTCTGCTTGTCGGCC
ATGATATAGACGTTGTGGCTGTTGTAGTTGTACTCCAGCTTGTGCCCCAGGATGTTGCCGTCCTCCTTGA
AGTCGATGCCCTTCAGCTCGATGCGGTTCACCAGGGTGTCGCCCTCGAACTTCACCTCGGCGCGGGTCTT
GTAGTTGCCGTCGTCCTTGAAGAAGATGGTGCGCTCCTGGACGTAGCCTTCGGGCATGGCGGACTTGAAG
AAGTCGTGCTGCTTCATGTGGTCGGGGTAGCGGGCGAAGCACTTCAGGCCGTAGCCGAAGGTGGTCACGA
GGGTGGGCCAGGGCACGGGCAGCTTGCCGGTGGTGCAGATGAACTTCAGGGTCAGCTTGCCGTAGGTGGC
ATCGCCCTCGCCCTCGCCGGACACGCTGAACTTGTGGCCGTTTACGTCGCCGTCCAGCTCGACCAGGATG
GGCACCACCCCGGTGAACAGCTCCTCGCCCTTGCTCACCATCTCGAGGGACTTTATCGCAGCTCTCAGAT
TTACCCAAAATCCTTCCCGCTGAGCCTCGTCCATGGGCCACTCCAGGTAGGTCTTGGTGTTCATTATCTT
CCGCAGCTTGCAGAAGCGCTGGGGAATGGCTTTTTTCTCAATGGGCTCCAGAAGAATGAGAATGGCAGCA
TCATTGTTCTCATCAAAAAGACGGAAATGGGAGAAGTCCAGTTCATACTTGCACCACTCACTCTTCACAA
AGTTTTCAGAA
